>Addgene plasmid #172825 | pX330_ACTB-i1 sgRNA / hSpCas9 | addgene full sequence | sequence record 340913 | Addgene NGS Result
GAGGGCCTATTTCCCATGATTCCTTCATATTTGCATATACGATACAAGGCTGTTAGAGAGATAATTGGAA
TTAATTTGACTGTAAACACAAAGATATTAGTACAAAATACGTGACGTAGAAAGTAATAATTTCTTGGGTA
GTTTGCAGTTTTAAAATTATGTTTTAAAATGGACTATCATATGCTTACCGTAACTTGAAAGTATTTCGAT
TTCTTGGCTTTATATATCTTGTGGAAAGGACGAAACACCGCGCGCCTCCGAACTGGCGTGGTTTTAGAGC
TAGAAATAGCAAGTTAAAATAAGGCTAGTCCGTTATCAACTTGAAAAAGTGGCACCGAGTCGGTGCTTTT
TTGTTTTAGAGCTAGAAATAGCAAGTTAAAATAAGGCTAGTCCGTTTTTAGCGCGTGCGCCAATTCTGCA
GACAAATGGCTCTAGAGGTACCCGTTACATAACTTACGGTAAATGGCCCGCCTGGCTGACCGCCCAACGA
CCCCCGCCCATTGACGTCAATAGTAACGCCAATAGGGACTTTCCATTGACGTCAATGGGTGGAGTATTTA
CGGTAAACTGCCCACTTGGCAGTACATCAAGTGTATCATATGCCAAGTACGCCCCCTATTGACGTCAATG
ACGGTAAATGGCCCGCCTGGCATTGTGCCCAGTACATGACCTTATGGGACTTTCCTACTTGGCAGTACAT
CTACGTATTAGTCATCGCTATTACCATGGTCGAGGTGAGCCCCACGTTCTGCTTCACTCTCCCCATCTCC
CCCCCCTCCCCACCCCCAATTTTGTATTTATTTATTTTTTAATTATTTTGTGCAGCGATGGGGGCGGGGG
GGGGGGGGGGGCGGGGCGAGGGGCGGGGCGGGGCGAGGCGGAGAGGTGCGGCGGCAGCCAATCAGAGCGG
CGCGCTCCGAAAGTTTCCTTTTATGGCGAGGCGGCGGCGGCGGCGGCCCTATAAAAAGCGAAGCGCGCGG
CGGGCGGGAGTCGCTGCGCGCTGCCTTCGCCCCGTGCCCCGCTCCGCCGCCGCCTCGCGCCGCCCGCCCC
GGCTCTGACTGACCGCGTTACTCCCACAGGTGAGCGGGCGGGACGGCCCTTCTCCTCCGGGCTGTAATTA
GCTGAGCAAGAGGTAAGGGTTTAAGGGATGGTTGGTTGGTGGGGTATTAATGTTTAATTACCTGGAGCAC
CTGCCTGAAATCACTTTTTTTCAGGTTGGACCGGTGCCACCATGGACTATAAGGACCACGACGGAGACTA
CAAGGATCATGATATTGATTACAAAGACGATGACGATAAGATGGCCCCAAAGAAGAAGCGGAAGGTCGGT
ATCCACGGAGTCCCAGCAGCCGACAAGAAGTACAGCATCGGCCTGGACATCGGCACCAACTCTGTGGGCT
GGGCCGTGATCACCGACGAGTACAAGGTGCCCAGCAAGAAATTCAAGGTGCTGGGCAACACCGACCGGCA
CAGCATCAAGAAGAACCTGATCGGAGCCCTGCTGTTCGACAGCGGCGAAACAGCCGAGGCCACCCGGCTG
AAGAGAACCGCCAGAAGAAGATACACCAGACGGAAGAACCGGATCTGCTATCTGCAAGAGATCTTCAGCA
ACGAGATGGCCAAGGTGGACGACAGCTTCTTCCACAGACTGGAAGAGTCCTTCCTGGTGGAAGAGGATAA
GAAGCACGAGCGGCACCCCATCTTCGGCAACATCGTGGACGAGGTGGCCTACCACGAGAAGTACCCCACC
ATCTACCACCTGAGAAAGAAACTGGTGGACAGCACCGACAAGGCCGACCTGCGGCTGATCTATCTGGCCC
TGGCCCACATGATCAAGTTCCGGGGCCACTTCCTGATCGAGGGCGACCTGAACCCCGACAACAGCGACGT
GGACAAGCTGTTCATCCAGCTGGTGCAGACCTACAACCAGCTGTTCGAGGAAAACCCCATCAACGCCAGC
GGCGTGGACGCCAAGGCCATCCTGTCTGCCAGACTGAGCAAGAGCAGACGGCTGGAAAATCTGATCGCCC
AGCTGCCCGGCGAGAAGAAGAATGGCCTGTTCGGAAACCTGATTGCCCTGAGCCTGGGCCTGACCCCCAA
CTTCAAGAGCAACTTCGACCTGGCCGAGGATGCCAAACTGCAGCTGAGCAAGGACACCTACGACGACGAC
CTGGACAACCTGCTGGCCCAGATCGGCGACCAGTACGCCGACCTGTTTCTGGCCGCCAAGAACCTGTCCG
ACGCCATCCTGCTGAGCGACATCCTGAGAGTGAACACCGAGATCACCAAGGCCCCCCTGAGCGCCTCTAT
GATCAAGAGATACGACGAGCACCACCAGGACCTGACCCTGCTGAAAGCTCTCGTGCGGCAGCAGCTGCCT
GAGAAGTACAAAGAGATTTTCTTCGACCAGAGCAAGAACGGCTACGCCGGCTACATTGACGGCGGAGCCA
GCCAGGAAGAGTTCTACAAGTTCATCAAGCCCATCCTGGAAAAGATGGACGGCACCGAGGAACTGCTCGT
GAAGCTGAACAGAGAGGACCTGCTGCGGAAGCAGCGGACCTTCGACAACGGCAGCATCCCCCACCAGATC
CACCTGGGAGAGCTGCACGCCATTCTGCGGCGGCAGGAAGATTTTTACCCATTCCTGAAGGACAACCGGG
AAAAGATCGAGAAGATCCTGACCTTCCGCATCCCCTACTACGTGGGCCCTCTGGCCAGGGGAAACAGCAG
ATTCGCCTGGATGACCAGAAAGAGCGAGGAAACCATCACCCCCTGGAACTTCGAGGAAGTGGTGGACAAG
GGCGCTTCCGCCCAGAGCTTCATCGAGCGGATGACCAACTTCGATAAGAACCTGCCCAACGAGAAGGTGC
TGCCCAAGCACAGCCTGCTGTACGAGTACTTCACCGTGTATAACGAGCTGACCAAAGTGAAATACGTGAC
CGAGGGAATGAGAAAGCCCGCCTTCCTGAGCGGCGAGCAGAAAAAGGCCATCGTGGACCTGCTGTTCAAG
ACCAACCGGAAAGTGACCGTGAAGCAGCTGAAAGAGGACTACTTCAAGAAAATCGAGTGCTTCGACTCCG
TGGAAATCTCCGGCGTGGAAGATCGGTTCAACGCCTCCCTGGGCACATACCACGATCTGCTGAAAATTAT
CAAGGACAAGGACTTCCTGGACAATGAGGAAAACGAGGACATTCTGGAAGATATCGTGCTGACCCTGACA
CTGTTTGAGGACAGAGAGATGATCGAGGAACGGCTGAAAACCTATGCCCACCTGTTCGACGACAAAGTGA
TGAAGCAGCTGAAGCGGCGGAGATACACCGGCTGGGGCAGGCTGAGCCGGAAGCTGATCAACGGCATCCG
GGACAAGCAGTCCGGCAAGACAATCCTGGATTTCCTGAAGTCCGACGGCTTCGCCAACAGAAACTTCATG
CAGCTGATCCACGACGACAGCCTGACCTTTAAAGAGGACATCCAGAAAGCCCAGGTGTCCGGCCAGGGCG
ATAGCCTGCACGAGCACATTGCCAATCTGGCCGGCAGCCCCGCCATTAAGAAGGGCATCCTGCAGACAGT
GAAGGTGGTGGACGAGCTCGTGAAAGTGATGGGCCGGCACAAGCCCGAGAACATCGTGATCGAAATGGCC
AGAGAGAACCAGACCACCCAGAAGGGACAGAAGAACAGCCGCGAGAGAATGAAGCGGATCGAAGAGGGCA
TCAAAGAGCTGGGCAGCCAGATCCTGAAAGAACACCCCGTGGAAAACACCCAGCTGCAGAACGAGAAGCT
GTACCTGTACTACCTGCAGAATGGGCGGGATATGTACGTGGACCAGGAACTGGACATCAACCGGCTGTCC
GACTACGATGTGGACCATATCGTGCCTCAGAGCTTTCTGAAGGACGACTCCATCGACAACAAGGTGCTGA
CCAGAAGCGACAAGAACCGGGGCAAGAGCGACAACGTGCCCTCCGAAGAGGTCGTGAAGAAGATGAAGAA
CTACTGGCGGCAGCTGCTGAACGCCAAGCTGATTACCCAGAGAAAGTTCGACAATCTGACCAAGGCCGAG
AGAGGCGGCCTGAGCGAACTGGATAAGGCCGGCTTCATCAAGAGACAGCTGGTGGAAACCCGGCAGATCA
CAAAGCACGTGGCACAGATCCTGGACTCCCGGATGAACACTAAGTACGACGAGAATGACAAGCTGATCCG
GGAAGTGAAAGTGATCACCCTGAAGTCCAAGCTGGTGTCCGATTTCCGGAAGGATTTCCAGTTTTACAAA
GTGCGCGAGATCAACAACTACCACCACGCCCACGACGCCTACCTGAACGCCGTCGTGGGAACCGCCCTGA
TCAAAAAGTACCCTAAGCTGGAAAGCGAGTTCGTGTACGGCGACTACAAGGTGTACGACGTGCGGAAGAT
GATCGCCAAGAGCGAGCAGGAAATCGGCAAGGCTACCGCCAAGTACTTCTTCTACAGCAACATCATGAAC
TTTTTCAAGACCGAGATTACCCTGGCCAACGGCGAGATCCGGAAGCGGCCTCTGATCGAGACAAACGGCG
AAACCGGGGAGATCGTGTGGGATAAGGGCCGGGATTTTGCCACCGTGCGGAAAGTGCTGAGCATGCCCCA
AGTGAATATCGTGAAAAAGACCGAGGTGCAGACAGGCGGCTTCAGCAAAGAGTCTATCCTGCCCAAGAGG
AACAGCGATAAGCTGATCGCCAGAAAGAAGGACTGGGACCCTAAGAAGTACGGCGGCTTCGACAGCCCCA
CCGTGGCCTATTCTGTGCTGGTGGTGGCCAAAGTGGAAAAGGGCAAGTCCAAGAAACTGAAGAGTGTGAA
AGAGCTGCTGGGGATCACCATCATGGAAAGAAGCAGCTTCGAGAAGAATCCCATCGACTTTCTGGAAGCC
AAGGGCTACAAAGAAGTGAAAAAGGACCTGATCATCAAGCTGCCTAAGTACTCCCTGTTCGAGCTGGAAA
ACGGCCGGAAGAGAATGCTGGCCTCTGCCGGCGAACTGCAGAAGGGAAACGAACTGGCCCTGCCCTCCAA
ATATGTGAACTTCCTGTACCTGGCCAGCCACTATGAGAAGCTGAAGGGCTCCCCCGAGGATAATGAGCAG
AAACAGCTGTTTGTGGAACAGCACAAGCACTACCTGGACGAGATCATCGAGCAGATCAGCGAGTTCTCCA
AGAGAGTGATCCTGGCCGACGCTAATCTGGACAAAGTGCTGTCCGCCTACAACAAGCACCGGGATAAGCC
CATCAGAGAGCAGGCCGAGAATATCATCCACCTGTTTACCCTGACCAATCTGGGAGCCCCTGCCGCCTTC
AAGTACTTTGACACCACCATCGACCGGAAGAGGTACACCAGCACCAAAGAGGTGCTGGACGCCACCCTGA
TCCACCAGAGCATCACCGGCCTGTACGAGACACGGATCGACCTGTCTCAGCTGGGAGGCGACAAAAGGCC
GGCGGCCACGAAAAAGGCCGGCCAGGCAAAAAAGAAAAAGTAAGAATTCCTAGAGCTCGCTGATCAGCCT
CGACTGTGCCTTCTAGTTGCCAGCCATCTGTTGTTTGCCCCTCCCCCGTGCCTTCCTTGACCCTGGAAGG
TGCCACTCCCACTGTCCTTTCCTAATAAAATGAGGAAATTGCATCGCATTGTCTGAGTAGGTGTCATTCT
ATTCTGGGGGGTGGGGTGGGGCAGGACAGCAAGGGGGAGGATTGGGAAGAGAATAGCAGGCATGCTGGGG
AGCGGCCGCAGGAACCCCTAGTGATGGAGTTGGCCACTCCCTCTCTGCGCGCTCGCTCGCTCACTGAGGC
CGGGCGACCAAAGGTCGCCCGACGCCCGGGCTTTGCCCGGGCGGCCTCAGTGAGCGAGCGAGCGCGCAGC
TGCCTGCAGGGGCGCCTGATGCGGTATTTTCTCCTTACGCATCTGTGCGGTATTTCACACCGCATA
[95 nt withheld, positions 5947-6041]
T
[46 nt withheld, positions 6043-6088]
C
[141 nt withheld, positions 6090-6230]
CCTTTGACGTTGGAGTCCACGTTCTTT
[37 nt withheld, positions 6258-6294]
ACTCTATCTCGGGCTATTCTTTTGATTTATAAGGGATTTTGCCGATTTCGGTCTATTGGTTAAAAAATGA
GCTGATTTAACAAAAATTTAACGCGAATTTTAACAAAATATTAACGTTTACAATTTTATGGTGCACTCTC
AGTACAATCTGCTCTGATGCCGCATAGTTAAGCCAGCCCCGACACCCGCCAACACCCGCTGACGCGCCCT
GACGGGCTTGTCTGCTCCCGGCATCCGCTTACAGACAAGCTGTGACCGTCTCCGGGAGCTGCATGTGTCA
GAGGTTTTCACCGTCATCACCGAAACGCGCGAGACGAAAGGGCCTCGTGATACGCCTATTTTTATAGGTT
AATGTCATGATAATAATGGTTTCTTAGACGTCAGGTGGCACTTTTCGGGGAAATGTGCGCGGAACCCCTA
TTTGTTTATTTTTCTAAATACATTCAAATATGTATCCGCTCATGAGACAATAACCCTGATAAATGCTTCA
ATAATATTGAAAAAGGAAGAGTATGAGTATTCAACATTTCCGTGTCGCCCTTATTCCCTTTTTTGCGGCA
TTTTGCCTTCCTGTTTTTGCTCACCCAGAAACGCTGGTGAAAGTAAAAGATGCTGAAGATCAGTTGGGTG
CACGAGTGGGTTACATCGAACTGGATCTCAACAGCGGTAAGATCCTTGAGAGTTTTCGCCCCGAAGAACG
TTTTCCAATGATGAGCACTTTTAAAGTTCTGCTATGTGGCGCGGTATTATCCCGTATTGACGCCGGGCAA
GAGCAACTCGGTCGCCGCATACACTATTCTCAGAATGACTTGGTTGAGTACTCACCAGTCACAGAAAAGC
ATCTTACGGATGGCATGACAGTAAGAGAATTATGCAGTGCTGCCATAACCATGAGTGATAACACTGCGGC
CAACTTACTTCTGACAACGATCGGAGGACCGAAGGAGCTAACCGCTTTTTTGCACAACATGGGGGATCAT
GTAACTCGCCTTGATCGTTGGGAACCGGAGCTGAATGAAGCCATACCAAACGACGAGCGTGACACCACGA
TGCCTGTAGCAATGGCAACAACGTTGCGCAAACTATTAACTGGCGAACTACTTACTCTAGCTTCCCGGCA
ACAATTAATAGACTGGATGGAGGCGGATAAAGTTGCAGGACCACTTCTGCGCTCGGCCCTTCCGGCTGGC
TGGTTTATTGCTGATAAATCTGGAGCCGGTGAGCGTGGAAGCCGCGGTATCATTGCAGCACTGGGGCCAG
ATGGTAAGCCCTCCCGTATCGTAGTTATCTACACGACGGGGAGTCAGGCAACTATGGATGAACGAAATAG
ACAGATCGCTGAGATAGGTGCCTCACTGATTAAGCATTGGTAACTGTCAGACCAAGTTTACTCATATATA
CTTTAGATTGATTTAAAACTTCATTTTTAATTTAAAAGGATCTAGGTGAAGATCCTTTTTGATAATCTCA
TGACCAAAATCCCTTAACGTGAGTTTTCGTTCCACTGAGCGTCAGACCCCGTAGAAAAGATCAAAGGATC
TTCTTGAGATCCTTTTTTTCTGCGCGTAATCTGCTGCTTGCAAACAAAAAAACCACCGCTACCAGCGGTG
GTTTGTTTGCCGGATCAAGAGCTACCAACTCTTTTTCCGAAGGTAACTGGCTTCAGCAGAGCGCAGATAC
CAAATACTGTTCTTCTAGTGTAGCCGTAGTTAGGCCACCACTTCAAGAACTCTGTAGCACCGCCTACATA
CCTCGCTCTGCTAATCCTGTTACCAGTGGCTGCTGCCAGTGGCGATAAGTCGTGTCTTACCGGGTTGGAC
TCAAGACGATAGTTACCGGATAAGGCGCAGCGGTCGGGCTGAACGGGGGGTTCGTGCACACAGCCCAGCT
TGGAGCGAACGACCTACACCGAACTGAGATACCTACAGCGTGAGCTATGAGAAAGCGCCACGCTTCCCGA
AGGGAGAAAGGCGGACAGGTATCCGGTAAGCGGCAGGGTCGGAACAGGAGAGCGCACGAGGGAGCTTCCA
GGGGGAAACGCCTGGTATCTTTATAGTCCTGTCGGGTTTCGCCACCTCTGACTTGAGCGTCGATTTTTGT
GATGCTCGTCAGGGGGGCGGAGCCTATGGAAAAACGCCAGCAACGCGGCCTTTTTACGGTTCCTGGCCTT
TTGCTGGCCTTTTGCTCACATGT
Features (pLannotate 1.2.2; 18 found; start..end, strand, type, name):
      1..241     +  promoter       U6 promoter: RNA polymerase III promoter for human U6 snRNA
    271..346     +  misc_RNA       gRNA scaffold: guide RNA scaffold for the Streptococcus pyogenes CRISPR/Cas9 system
    353..396     +  misc_RNA       gRNA scaffold (fragment): guide RNA scaffold for the Streptococcus pyogenes CRISPR/Cas9 system
    443..728     +  enhancer       CMV enhancer: human cytomegalovirus immediate early enhancer; contains an 18-bp deletion relative to the standard CMV enhancer
    730..986     +  promoter       chicken β-actin promoter: contains a 21-bp deletion relative to the standard chicken β-actin promoter
    987..1214    +  intron         hybrid intron: hybrid between chicken β-actin (CBA) and minute virus of mice (MMV) introns (Gray et al., 2011)
   1352..2953    +  CDS            Cas9(N): N-terminal portion of Streptococcus pyogenes Cas9 (Zetsche et al., 2015)
   2954..5452    +  CDS            Cas9(C): C-terminal portion of Streptococcus pyogenes Cas9 (Zetsche et al., 2015)
   5453..5500    +  CDS            nucleoplasmin NLS: bipartite nuclear localization signal from nucleoplasmin
   5534..5645    +  polyA_signal   bGH poly(A) signal: bovine growth hormone polyadenylation signal
   5750..5890    +  repeat_region  AAV2 ITR: inverted terminal repeat of adeno-associated virus serotype 2 inverted
   5895..5946    -  misc_feature   bom (fragment): basis of mobility region from pBR322
   5965..6420    +  rep_origin     f1 ori (sequence partly withheld): f1 bacteriophage origin of replication; arrow indicates direction of (+) strand synthesis
   6421..6470    -  misc_feature   bom (fragment): basis of mobility region from pBR322
   6572..6607    -  CDS            rop (fragment): Rop protein, which maintains plasmids at low copy number; rop
   6702..6806    +  promoter       AmpR promoter: bla
   6807..7667    +  CDS            AmpR: β-lactamase; bla; confers resistance to ampicillin, carbenicillin, and related antibiotics
   7838..8426    +  rep_origin     ori: high-copy-number ColE1/pMB1/pBR322/pUC origin of replication
