[The description below was written by a language model from this plasmid's Addgene catalogue record and pLannotate feature annotations shown in this document.]
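Description:
pX330_ACTB-i1 sgRNA / hSpCas9 is an 8,487 bp mammalian expression CRISPR plasmid built on the pX330 backbone, delivering both components of the Streptococcus pyogenes Cas9 system from a single vector. It is propagated in E. coli as a high-copy plasmid through a ColE1/pUC-type origin and selected with ampicillin via the β-lactamase gene and its native promoter. An f1 phage origin is also present, along with small remnant fragments annotated as bom and rop. A single AAV2 inverted terminal repeat lies downstream of the Cas9 cassette; with only one ITR annotated, it appears to be a backbone remnant rather than part of a packageable AAV genome.

The payload consists of two expression units. A human U6 RNA polymerase III promoter drives a single guide RNA, with the spacer sitting between the promoter and the S. pyogenes gRNA scaffold; the guide targets a site in intron 1 of ACTB (designated position 1). A second, partial scaffold fragment is annotated just downstream. The second unit uses a CAG-type hybrid promoter, annotated as a CMV enhancer, chicken β-actin promoter and hybrid CBA/MVM intron, to express human codon-optimised SpCas9. The Cas9 reading frame is annotated as contiguous N- and C-terminal portions, is followed by a C-terminal nucleoplasmin bipartite nuclear localisation signal, and is terminated by a bovine growth hormone polyadenylation signal. The target species of the ACTB guide is not stated in the record.

Transfection into mammalian cells produces a Cas9 cut within the ACTB intron. According to the associated publication, this supports a CRISPR-based designer exon insertion strategy for labelling endogenous proteins, in which a separately supplied donor would be inserted at the intronic break.
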