Addgene plasmid #172825: pX330_ACTB-i1 sgRNA / hSpCas9
Purpose: Mammalian expression of a sgRNA targeting the intron 1 position 1 of ACTB (Zhong et al, eLife 2021) under the U6 promotor and hSpCas9 under the CAG promotor. This construct is based on pX330.
Depositing lab: Haining Zhong. Depositing organization: Oregon Health & Science University. Publication: High-fidelity, efficient, and reversible labeling of endogenous proteins using CRISPR-based designer exon insertion. Zhong H, Ceballos CC, Massengill CI, Muniak MA, Ma L, Qin M, Petrie SK, Mao T. Elife. 2021 Jun 8;10. pii: 64911. doi: 10.7554/eLife.64911. PubMed 34100715.
Backbone
  Vector backbone: pX330
  Backbone size w/o insert (bp): 8484
  Total vector size (bp): 8487
  Vector type: Mammalian Expression, CRISPR
Growth in bacteria
  Bacterial resistance: Ampicillin, 100 μg/mL
  Growth temperature: 37°C
  Growth strain: DH5alpha
  Copy number: High Copy
Gene/Insert
  Gene/Insert name: sgRNA targeting the intron 1 of ACTB under the U6 promotor and hSpCas9 under the CAG promotor
Terms and licenses: Academic/Nonprofit Terms; Industry Terms: Not Available to Industry
How to cite: pX330_ACTB-i1 sgRNA / hSpCas9 was a gift from Haining Zhong (Addgene plasmid # 172825 ; http://n2t.net/addgene:172825 ; RRID:Addgene_172825)
